Addgene plasmid #152439: pGBW-m4133366
Purpose: Mammalian expression plasmid for SARS-CoV-2 3'-to-5' exonuclease
Depositing lab: Ginkgo Bioworks & Benjie Chen. Depositing organization: Ginkgo Bioworks.
Backbone
  Vector backbone: pTwist_CMV_6
  Backbone size w/o insert (bp): 4180
  Vector type: Mammalian Expression
Growth in bacteria
  Bacterial resistance: Ampicillin, 100 μg/mL
  Growth temperature: 37°C
  Growth strain: DH5alpha
  Copy number: High Copy
Gene/Insert
  Gene/Insert name: SARS-CoV-2 3'-to-5' exonuclease
  Species: Severe acute respiratory syndrome coronavirus 2
  Insert size (bp): 1580
  Mutation: wt
  Entrez Gene: ORF1ab (a.k.a. GU280_gp01)
  Promoter: CMV
  Tag / fusion protein: Cleavable TEV;TapTag (C terminal on backbone)
  Cloning method: Unknown
Resource information
  A portion of this plasmid was derived from a plasmid made by: GinkgoBioworks
Depositor comments: NCBI reference sequence: YP_009725309.1
How to cite: pGBW-m4133366 was a gift from Ginkgo Bioworks & Benjie Chen (Addgene plasmid # 152439 ; http://n2t.net/addgene:152439 ; RRID:Addgene_152439)
