[The description below was written by a language model from this plasmid's Addgene catalogue record and pLannotate feature annotations shown in this document.]
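Description:
pGBW-m4133366 is a mammalian expression plasmid built on the pTwist_CMV_6 backbone that carries the wild-type coding sequence for the SARS-CoV-2 3'-to-5' exonuclease, a mature product of the ORF1ab replicase polyprotein. The insert is about 1.6 kb in a 6.3 kb plasmid. The annotation software matches this open reading frame, which spans the numbering origin of the circular sequence, to the SARS-CoV-2 replicase polyprotein. The functional text attached to that hit describes a different polyprotein product (the 2'-O-methyltransferase) and should not be read as the identity of the insert. In bacteria the plasmid replicates from a high-copy ColE1/pUC-type origin and is selected with ampicillin through a full-length β-lactamase gene.

Expression is driven by the CMV immediate early enhancer together with CMV promoter elements placed just upstream of the coding sequence, and an SV40 polyadenylation signal is annotated downstream of it, although on the opposite strand. The catalogue lists a C-terminal, TEV-cleavable TAP tag supplied by the backbone. This agrees with the two features detected after the viral sequence: a short fragment matching myosin light chain kinase 2, most likely a calmodulin-binding peptide, and a fragment of Staphylococcus aureus protein A containing immunoglobulin-binding domains. The TEV site itself is not annotated. The expression unit and the bacterial segment are flanked by β-globin insulator elements, T7 and rrnG terminators and a synthetic poly(A) signal, which help isolate the cassette from read-through transcription. The tag arrangement suits expressing the viral enzyme in mammalian cells and recovering it, with any bound partners, by tandem affinity purification, though the record states only mammalian expression as the purpose.
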