Features (pLannotate 1.2.2; 18 found; start..end, strand, type, name):
   1643..1720    +  CDS            MYLK2 (fragment): MYLK2_HUMAN - Experimental evidence at protein level: Swiss-Prot protein existence level 1. Implicated in the level of global muscle contraction and cardiac function. Phosphorylates a specific serine in the N-terminus of a myosin light chain. From Homo sapiens (Human).
   1802..2152    +  CDS            spa (fragment): SPA_STAAU - Experimental evidence at protein level: Swiss-Prot protein existence level 1. Plays a role in the inhibition of the host innate and adaptive immune responses. Possesses five immunoglobulin-binding domains that capture both the fragment crystallizable region (Fc region) and the Fab region (part of Ig that identifies antigen) of immunoglobulins (By similarity). In turn, Staphylococcus aureus is protected from phagocytic killing via inhibition of Ig Fc region. In addition, the host elicited B-cell response is prevented due to a decrease of antibody-secreting cell proliferation that en
   2217..2338    -  polyA_signal   SV40 poly(A) signal: SV40 polyadenylation signal
   2361..2430    -  CDS            large T antigen (fragment): large T antigen from SV40 (simian virus 40)
   2453..2499    +  terminator     T7 terminator: transcription terminator for bacteriophage T7 RNA polymerase
   2529..2665    +  terminator     rrnG terminator: transcription terminator from the E. coli ribosomal RNA rrnG operon (Albrechtsen et al., 1991)
   2710..2781    +  misc_feature   3' β-globin insulator: insulator downstream of the human β-globin locus (Farrell et al., 2002)
   3007..3595    -  rep_origin     ori: high-copy-number ColE1/pMB1/pBR322/pUC origin of replication
   3767..3831    -  CDS            bla(M) (fragment): β-lactamase lacking the signal sequence; bla(M); allows cytosolic expression of β-lactamase
   4341..5201    +  CDS            AmpR: β-lactamase; bla; confers resistance to ampicillin, carbenicillin, and related antibiotics
   5214..5350    +  terminator     rrnG terminator: transcription terminator from the E. coli ribosomal RNA rrnG operon (Albrechtsen et al., 1991)
   5502..5573    +  misc_feature   5' β-globin insulator: insulator upstream of the human β-globin locus (Farrell et al., 2002)
   5578..5624    -  terminator     T7 terminator: transcription terminator for bacteriophage T7 RNA polymerase
   5642..5690    -  polyA_signal   poly(A) signal: synthetic polyadenylation signal
   5771..6074    +  enhancer       CMV enhancer: human cytomegalovirus immediate early enhancer
   6147..6164    -  promoter       CMV promoter (fragment): human cytomegalovirus (CMV) immediate early promoter
   6227..6278    +  promoter       CMVd2 promoter: truncated human cytomegalovirus (CMV) immediate early promoter that yields moderately reduced expression relative to the full-length promoter
   6344..1603    +  CDS            rep (fragment) (across the origin): R1AB_SARS2 - Experimental evidence at protein level: Swiss-Prot protein existence level 1. [2'-O-methyltransferase]: Methyltransferase that mediates mRNA cap 2'-O-ribose methylation to the 5'-cap structure of viral mRNAs. N7-methyl guanosine cap is a prerequisite for binding of nsp16. Therefore plays an essential role in viral mRNAs cap methylation which is essential to evade immune system. From Severe acute respiratory syndrome coronavirus 2 (2019-nCoV) (SARS-CoV-2).
>Addgene plasmid #152439 | pGBW-m4133366 | depositor full sequence | sequence record 295451 | Full Sequence
CACCATGGCCGAAAATGTCACTGGCTTATTTAAGGATTGCAGTAAAGTGATCACAGGGTTGCACCCGACC
CAAGCGCCTACGCATCTTTCAGTAGACACCAAGTTCAAAACTGAGGGACTCTGTGTGGACATACCAGGTA
TTCCCAAGGATATGACATACAGACGCCTGATCTCGATGATGGGCTTCAAGATGAACTATCAGGTTAACGG
TTACCCCAATATGTTTATTACCCGAGAGGAAGCTATCCGGCACGTGCGTGCCTGGATAGGGTTTGACGTC
GAGGGCTGTCATGCAACTAGGGAAGCTGTAGGAACAAATCTGCCACTGCAACTCGGCTTCTCTACCGGAG
TCAACCTAGTTGCCGTGCCTACCGGGTATGTGGATACACCAAACAATACTGATTTTAGCAGAGTCTCCGC
AAAACCCCCTCCCGGGGACCAGTTCAAACACTTGATCCCCCTGATGTACAAGGGTTTACCATGGAACGTG
GTGCGGATTAAAATAGTTCAGATGCTCAGCGACACACTGAAGAATTTAAGTGATAGAGTTGTGTTTGTAC
TTTGGGCCCATGGCTTCGAGCTGACCTCTATGAAGTATTTCGTTAAAATTGGACCCGAACGAACGTGCTG
CCTGTGTGACCGGAGGGCGACGTGTTTCTCAACTGCTTCCGATACCTATGCCTGCTGGCACCATAGCATC
GGCTTTGATTACGTGTACAACCCTTTTATGATTGACGTGCAGCAGTGGGGATTCACTGGGAACCTACAGT
CGAATCACGATCTTTACTGTCAGGTCCATGGGAACGCACACGTTGCTAGCTGCGACGCAATCATGACACG
TTGCCTTGCTGTCCACGAGTGTTTTGTGAAACGAGTGGACTGGACTATTGAGTATCCTATCATTGGCGAC
GAACTGAAGATAAATGCGGCTTGTAGGAAGGTGCAGCATATGGTCGTCAAAGCCGCCCTCTTAGCTGATA
AGTTCCCGGTCCTGCACGATATTGGCAATCCAAAGGCCATCAAATGCGTACCCCAGGCAGATGTTGAGTG
GAAGTTTTACGACGCGCAACCATGCTCCGATAAGGCCTATAAAATCGAAGAGCTCTTCTACAGTTATGCC
ACCCATTCTGACAAGTTTACCGACGGTGTGTGTTTGTTTTGGAATTGCAACGTGGATCGCTACCCTGCAA
ACTCTATCGTTTGTCGCTTCGACACACGCGTATTGTCCAATCTGAATCTACCCGGATGCGACGGAGGTTC
ACTGTATGTGAACAAGCACGCCTTCCACACCCCCGCATTCGATAAATCCGCCTTTGTCAACCTTAAACAA
TTACCTTTCTTTTACTACAGCGACTCTCCTTGCGAATCCCATGGAAAGCAAGTAGTGAGTGATATCGATT
ACGTCCCACTCAAAAGTGCAACATGTATTACGAGATGCAATCTCGGTGGTGCAGTCTGTAGACACCATGC
CAATGAATATCGGCTGTATTTGGACGCCTATAACATGATGATTTCAGCTGGCTTCTCTCTTTGGGTTTAC
AAGCAGTTTGACACGTATAATCTGTGGAACACCTTTACAAGGCTGCAAGAAAACCTTTACTTTCAGTCGG
GACGGCGAATCCCGGGGCTGATAAATCCCTGGAAAAGGAGATGGAAGAAGAACTTTATTGCAGTGTCTGC
GGCTAACCGGTTCAAAAAGATCAGTTCAAGCGGCGCCCTAGATTACGACATTCCTACGACCGCCTCCGAG
AATCTCTATTTCCAGGGTGAATTTGGCTTGGCACAACATGACGAGGCCGTCGATAACAAGTTTAATAAAG
AACAGCAGAACGCTTTCTATGAGATCCTTCACTTACCAAATCTGAACGAAGAGCAACGCAACGCTTTCAT
TCAGAGCCTGAAAGACGATCCCTCGCAGTCTGCAAATCTCCTGGCCGAAGCCAAGAAGCTGAATGACGCA
CAGGCTCCAAAAGTTGATAACAAGTTTAACAAGGAGCAGCAGAATGCTTTCTACGAGATATTGCACCTTC
CTAATCTGAATGAGGAACAAAGAAATGCATTTATCCAGTCCCTAAAAGACGATCCATCACAGAGTGCCAA
CCTGCTTGCGGAAGCCAAAAAGCTCAATGATGCCCAGGCCCCGAAAGTAGACGCGAACCATCAATAAGCT
AGCTTGACTGACTGAGATACAGCGTACCTTCAGCTCACAGACATGATAAGATACATTGATGAGTTTGGAC
AAACCACAACTAGAATGCAGTGAAAAAAATGCTTTATTTGTGAAATTTGTGATGCTATTGCTTTATTTGT
AACCATTATAAGCTGCAATAAACAAGTTAACAACAACAATTGCATTCATTTTATGTTTCAGGTTCAGGGG
GAGGTGTGGGAGGTTTTTTAAAGCAAGTAAAACCTCTACAAATGTGGTATTGGCCCATCTCTATCGGTAT
CGTAGCATAACCCCTTGGGGCCTCTAAACGGGTCTTGAGGGGTTTTTTGTGCCCCTCGGGCCGGATTGCT
ATCTACCGGCATTGGCGCAGAAAAAAATGCCTGATGCGACGCTGCGCGTCTTATACTCCCACATATGCCA
GATTCAGCAACGGATACGGCTTCCCCAACTTGCCCACTTCCATACGTGTCCTCCTTACCAGAAATTTATC
CTTAAGGTCGTCAGCTATCCTGCAGGCGATCTCTCGATTTCGATCAAGACATTCCTTTAATGGTCTTTTC
TGGACACCACTAGGGGTCAGAAGTAGTTCATCAAACTTTCTTCCCTCCCTAATCTCATTGGTTACCTTGG
GCTATCGAAACTTAATTAACCAGTCAAGTCAGCTACTTGGCGAGATCGACTTGTCTGGGTTTCGACTACG
CTCAGAATTGCGTCAGTCAAGTTCGATCTGGTCCTTGCTATTGCACCCGTTCTCCGATTACGAGTTTCAT
TTAAATCATGTGAGCAAAAGGCCAGCAAAAGGCCAGGAACCGTAAAAAGGCCGCGTTGCTGGCGTTTTTC
CATAGGCTCCGCCCCCCTGACGAGCATCACAAAAATCGACGCTCAAGTCAGAGGTGGCGAAACCCGACAG
GACTATAAAGATACCAGGCGTTTCCCCCTGGAAGCTCCCTCGTGCGCTCTCCTGTTCCGACCCTGCCGCT
TACCGGATACCTGTCCGCCTTTCTCCCTTCGGGAAGCGTGGCGCTTTCTCATAGCTCACGCTGTAGGTAT
CTCAGTTCGGTGTAGGTCGTTCGCTCCAAGCTGGGCTGTGTGCACGAACCCCCCGTTCAGCCCGACCGCT
GCGCCTTATCCGGTAACTATCGTCTTGAGTCCAACCCGGTAAGACACGACTTATCGCCACTGGCAGCAGC
CACTGGTAACAGGATTAGCAGAGCGAGGTATGTAGGCGGTGCTACAGAGTTCTTGAAGTGGTGGCCTAAC
TACGGCTACACTAGAAGAACAGTATTTGGTATCTGCGCTCTGCTGAAGCCAGTTACCTTCGGAAAAAGAG
TTGGTAGCTCTTGATCCGGCAAACAAACCACCGCTGGTAGCGGTGGTTTTTTTGTTTGCAAGCAGCAGAT
TACGCGCAGAAAAAAAGGATCTCAAGAAGATCCTTTGATCTTTTCTACGGGGTCTGACGCTCAGTGGAAC
GAAAACTCACGTTAAGGGATTTTGGTCATGAGATTATCAAAAAGGATCTTCACCTAGATCCTTTTAAATT
AAAAATGAAGTTTTAAATCAATCTAAAGTATATATGAGTAAACTTGGTCTGACAGTTACCAATGCTTAAT
CAGTGAGGCACCTATCTCAGCGATCTGTCTATTTCGTTCATCCATAGTTGCATTTAAATTTCCGAACTCT
CCAAGGCCCTCGTCGGAAAATCTTCAAACCTTTCGTCCGATCCATCTTGCAGGCTACCTCTCGAACGAAC
TATCGCAAGTCTCTTGGCCGGCCTTGCGCCTTGGCTATTGCTTGGCAGCGCCTATCGCCAGGTATTACTC
CAATCCCGAATATCCGAGATCGGGATCACCCGAGAGAAGTTCAACCTACATCCTCAATCCCGATCTATCC
GAGATCCGAGGAATATCGAAATCGGGGCGCGCCTGGTGTACCGAGAACGATCCTCTCAGTGCGAGTCTCG
ACGATCCATATCGTTGCTTGGCAGTCAGCCAGTCGGAATCCAGCTTGGGACCCAGGAAGTCCAATCGTCA
GATATTGTACTCAAGCCTGGTCACGGCAGCGTACCGATCTGTTTAAACCTAGATATTGATAGTCTGATCG
GTCAACGTATAATCGAGTCCTAGCTTTTGCAAACATCTATCAAGAGACAGGATCAGCAGGAGGCTTTCGC
ATGAGTATTCAACATTTCCGTGTCGCCCTTATTCCCTTTTTTGCGGCATTTTGCCTTCCTGTTTTTGCTC
ACCCAGAAACGCTGGTGAAAGTAAAAGATGCTGAAGATCAGTTGGGTGCGCGAGTGGGTTACATCGAACT
GGATCTCAACAGCGGTAAGATCCTTGAGAGTTTTCGCCCCGAAGAACGCTTTCCAATGATGAGCACTTTT
AAAGTTCTGCTATGTGGCGCGGTATTATCCCGTATTGACGCCGGGCAAGAGCAACTCGGTCGCCGCATAC
ACTATTCTCAGAATGACTTGGTTGAGTATTCACCAGTCACAGAAAAGCATCTTACGGATGGCATGACAGT
AAGAGAATTATGCAGTGCTGCCATAACCATGAGTGATAACACTGCGGCCAACTTACTTCTGACAACGATT
GGAGGACCGAAGGAGCTAACCGCTTTTTTGCACAACATGGGGGATCATGTAACTCGCCTTGATCGTTGGG
AACCGGAGCTGAATGAAGCCATACCAAACGACGAGCGTGACACCACGATGCCTGTAGCAATGGCAACAAC
CTTGCGTAAACTATTAACTGGCGAACTACTTACTCTAGCTTCCCGGCAACAGTTGATAGACTGGATGGAG
GCGGATAAAGTTGCAGGACCACTTCTGCGCTCGGCCCTTCCGGCTGGCTGGTTTATTGCTGATAAATCTG
GAGCCGGTGAGCGTGGGTCTCGCGGTATCATTGCAGCACTGGGGCCAGATGGTAAGCCCTCCCGTATCGT
AGTTATCTACACGACGGGGAGTCAGGCAACTATGGATGAACGAAATAGACAGATCGCTGAGATAGGTGCC
TCACTGATTAAGCATTGGTAACCGATTCTAGGTGCATTGGCGCAGAAAAAAATGCCTGATGCGACGCTGC
GCGTCTTATACTCCCACATATGCCAGATTCAGCAACGGATACGGCTTCCCCAACTTGCCCACTTCCATAC
GTGTCCTCCTTACCAGAAATTTATCCTTAAGATCCCGAATCGTTTAAACTCGACTCTGGCTCTATCGAAT
CTCCGTCGTTTCGAGCTTACGCGAACAGCCGTGGCGCTCATTTGCTCGTCGGGCATCGAATCTCGTCAGC
TATCGTCAGCTTACCTTTTTGGCAGCGATCGCGGCTCCCGACATCTTGGACCATTAGCTCCACAGGTATC
TTCTTCCCTCTAGTGGTCATAACAGCAGCTTCAGCTACCTCTCAATTCAAAAAACCCCTCAAGACCCGTT
TAGAGGCCCCAAGGGGTTATGCTATCAATCGTTGCGTTACACACACAAAAAACCAACACACATCCATCTT
CGATGGATAGCGATTTTATTATCTAACTGCTGATCGAGTGTAGCCAGATCTAGTAATCAATTACGGGGTC
ATTAGTTCATAGCCCATATATGGAGTTCCGCGTTACATAACTTACGGTAAATGGCCCGCCTGGCTGACCG
CCCAACGACCCCCGCCCATTGACGTCAATAATGACGTATGTTCCCATAGTAACGCCAATAGGGACTTTCC
ATTGACGTCAATGGGTGGAGTATTTACGGTAAACTGCCCACTTGGCAGTACATCAAGTGTATCATATGCC
AAGTACGCCCCCTATTGACGTCAATGACGGTAAATGGCCCGCCTGGCATTATGCCCAGTACATGACCTTA
TGGGACTTTCCTACTTGGCAGTACATCTACGTATTAGTCATCGCTATTACCATGCTGATGCGGTTTTGGC
AGTACATCAATGGGCGTGGATAGCGGTTTGACTCACGGGGATTTCCAAGTCTCCACCCCATTGACGTCAA
TGGGAGTTTGTTTTGGCACCAAAATCAACGGGACTTTCCAAAATGTCGTAACAACTCCGCCCCATTGACG
CAAATGGGCGGTAGGCGTGTACGGTGGGAGGTCTATATAAGCAGAGCTGGTTTAGTGAACCGTCAGATCA
GATCTTTGTCGATCCTACCATCCACTCGACACACCCGCCAGCGGCCGC
